>Addgene plasmid #130167 | pRDAX-484 GFP[1] L9 Stuffer/Intein4 L10 GFP[2] IRES mCherry GFP(1-9) | addgene full sequence | sequence record 271323 | Addgene NGS Result
CTTTCTGCTATGGAGGTCAGGTATGATTTAAATGGTCAGTATTGAGCGATATCTAGAGAATTCGTATAGG
TCTTGTATTCAGTCTCGCACTTTAGACATGGTCTTCTGCTGCCCGTGGTCCTCTATTCGTCGGATGTTCT
GTCGATTCTTCCTGTCTATCTGGACTGGATCTGATATCATCGTCGACATTGATTATTGACTAGTTATTAA
TAGTAATCAATTACGGGGTCATTAGTTCATAGCCCATATATGGAGTTCCGCGTTACATAACTTACGGTAA
ATGGCCCGCCTGGCTGACCGCCCAACGACCCCCGCCCATTGACGTCAATAATGACGTATGTTCCCATAGT
AACGCCAATAGGGACTTTCCATTGACGTCAATGGGTGGAGTATTTACGGTAAACTGCCCACTTGGCAGTA
CATCAAGTGTATCATATGCCAAGTACGCCCCCTATTGACGTCAATGACGGTAAATGGCCCGCCTGGCATT
ATGCCCAGTACATGACCTTATGGGACTTTCCTACTTGGCAGTACATCTACGTATTAGTCATCGCTATTAC
CATGGTCGAGGTGAGCCCCACGTTCTGCTTCACTCTCCCCATCTCCCCCCCCTCCCCACCCCCAATTTTG
TATTTATTTATTTTTTAATTATTTTGTGCAGCGATGGGGGCGGGGGGGGGGGGGGCGCGCGCCAGGCGGG
GCGGGGCGGGGCGAGGGGCGGGGCGGGGCGAGGCGGAGAGGTGCGGCGGCAGCCAATCAGAGCGGCGCGC
TCCGAAAGTTTCCTTTTATGGCGAGGCGGCGGCGGCGGCGGCCCTATAAAAAGCGAAGCGCGCGGCGGGC
GGGAGTCGCTGCGTTGGGACTTAGCCTTTAGTGAACCGTCAGAATTAATTCAGATCGATCTACAGCGCCA
CCATGGATCTGCCTGATGACCACTACCTGAGCACACAGACCATCCTCTCCAAGGACCTTAACAGTGGAGG
CAGCGGTGGTAGTGGAGGCGACCAACTGACAGAAGAGCAGATTGCAGAGTTCAAAGAAGCCTTCTCATTA
TTGGACAAGGATGGGGACGGCACCATCACCACAAAGGAACTTGGCACCGCTCTGAGGTCGCTTGGACAAA
ACCCAACGGAAGCAGAATTGCAGGATATGATCAATGAAGTCGATGCTGATGGCAATGGAACGATTTACTT
TCCTGAATTTCTTACTATGATGGCTAGAAAAATGAAGGACACAGACAGCGAAGAGGAAATCCGAGAAGCA
TTCCGTGTTTTTGACAAGGATGGGAACGGCTACATCAGCGCTGCTGAATTACGTCACGTCATGACAAACC
TCGGGGAGAAGTTAACAGATGAAGAAGTTGATGAAATGATAAGGGAAGCAGATATCGATGGTGATGGCCA
AGTAAACTATGAAGAGTTTGTACAAATGATGACAGCAAAGGGGGGGAAGAGGCGCTGGCAGAAAACAGGC
CATGCTGTCCGAGCATTCGGAAGACTGAAGAAGATCTCCAGCTCCGGGGCACTGGCGTCGGGAGGCAGCG
GTGGTAGTGGAGGCGAAAAGAGGGACCACATGGTGCTGCTCGAGTACGTCACAGCAGCTGGCATCACCGA
TGCCAGCTAATGCTTAGATAAGTGAGAATTCAGATCCGCCCCTCTCCCTCCCCCCCCCCTAACGTTACTG
GCCGAAGCCGCTTGGAATAAGGCCGGTGTGCGTTTGTCTATATGTTATTTTCCACCATATTGCCGTCTTT
TGGCAATGTGAGGGCCCGGAAACCTGGCCCTGTCTTCTTGACGAGCATTCCTAGGGGTCTTTCCCCTCTC
GCCAAAGGAATGCAAGGTCTGTTGAATGTCGTGAAGGAAGCAGTTCCTCTGGTAGCTTCTTGAAGACAAA
CAACGTCTGTAGCGACCCTTTGCAGGCAGCGGAACCCCCCACCTGGCGACAGGTGCCTCTGCGGCCAAAA
GCCACGTGTATAAGATACACCTGCAAAGGCGGCACAACCCCAGTGCCACGTTGTGAGTTGGATAGTTGTG
GAAAGAGTCAAATGGCTCTCCTCAAGCGTATTCAACAAGGGGCTGAAGGATGCCCAGAAGGTACCCCATT
GTATGGGATCTGATCTGGGGCCTCGGTACACATGCTTTACATGTGTTTAGTCGAGGTTAAAAAAACGTCT
AGGCCCCCCGAACCACGGGGACGTGGTTTTCCTTTGAAAAACACGATGATAATATGGCCACAACCATGGG
TGCAGTGAGCAAGGGCGAGGAGGATAACATGGCCATCATCAAGGAGTTCATGCGCTTCAAGGTGCACATG
GAGGGCTCCGTGAACGGCCACGAGTTCGAGATCGAGGGCGAGGGCGAGGGCCGCCCCTACGAGGGCACCC
AGACCGCCAAGCTGAAGGTGACCAAGGGTGGCCCCCTGCCCTTCGCCTGGGACATCCTGTCCCCTCAGTT
CATGTACGGCTCCAAGGCCTACGTGAAGCACCCCGCCGACATCCCCGACTACTTGAAGCTGTCCTTCCCC
GAGGGCTTCAAGTGGGAGCGCGTGATGAACTTCGAGGACGGCGGCGTGGTGACCGTGACCCAGGACTCCT
CCCTGCAGGACGGCGAGTTCATCTACAAGGTGAAGCTGCGCGGCACCAACTTCCCCTCCGACGGCCCCGT
AATGCAGAAGAAGACCATGGGCTGGGAGGCCTCCTCCGAGCGGATGTACCCCGAGGACGGCGCCCTGAAG
GGCGAGATCAAGCAGAGGCTGAAGCTGAAGGACGGCGGCCACTACGACGCTGAGGTCAAGACCACCTACA
AGGCCAAGAAGCCCGTGCAGCTGCCCGGCGCCTACAACGTCAACATCAAGTTGGACATCACCTCCCACAA
CGAGGACTACACCATCGTGGAACAGTACGAACGCGCCGAGGGCCGCCACTCCACCGGCGGCATGGACGAG
CTGTACAAGAGCGGCGCTACTAACTTCAGCCTGCTGAAGCAGGCTGGCGACGTGGAGGAGAACCCTGGAC
CTTCTGGAAGAAAAGGCGAAGAGCTGTTTACAGGGGTTGTGCCTATCCTCATTGAGCTCGATGGAGATGT
CAACGGCCACAAGTTCTTTGTGAGAGGGGAAGGAGAAGGTGACGCTACTATCGGCAAACTGTCTCTGAAG
TTCATTTGCACTACCGGGAAGTTGCCCGTACCATGGCCAACACTGGTAACTACGCTGACATATGGAGTCC
AGTGTTTCAGCCGTTATCCGGATCACATGAAGAGGCATGACTTCTTTAAATCCGCAATGCCTGAGGGATA
TGTCCAAGAGAGGACCATCTACTTTAAGGACGACGGTACCTACAAAACCCGAGCTGAAGTGAAGTTTGAG
GGTGACACTCTGGTGAATCGGATTGAGCTCAAAGGCATCGACTTCAAGGAGGATGGCAACATCTTGGGCC
ATAAGCTGGAGTACAACTTCAACAGTCACAAGGTGTACATCACAGCCGACAAACAGAACAATGGGATTAA
GGCCAACTTCACCATACGCCACAATGTGGAAGATGGCTCAGTCCAACTTGCGGACCATTACCAGCAGAAT
ACGCCTATAGGGGATGGACCCGTTCTTCTGCCCTAGGTTGCCTTGAGCATCTGACTTCTGGCTAAATTGA
TGATCTATTAAACAATAAAGATGTCCACATGGAAGTTTTTTCCTGTCATACTTTGTTAAGAAGGGTGAGA
ACAGAGTACCTACATTTTGAATGGAAGGATTGGAGCTACGGGGGTGGGGGTGGGGTGGGATTAGATAAAT
GCCTGCTCTTTACTGAAGGCTCTTTACTATTGCTTTATGATAATGTTTCATAGTTGGATCGAACACATAT
TGATCCTCGTCACAACCACACCAGCACACCTCAAATCCCACACCACTCCCACAATTACCATTCACTCAAC
AAACTCACACATCCCACGATAACGAATTCAAGCTTGATATCATTCAGGACGAGCCTCAGACTCCAGCGTA
ACTGGACTGCAATCAACTCACTGGCTCACCTTCACGGGTGGGCCTTTCTTCGGTAGAAAATCAAAGGATC
TTCTTGAGATCCTTTTTTTCTGCGCGTAATCTGCTGCTTGCAAACAAAAAAACCACCGCTACCAGCGGTG
GTTTGTTTGCCGGATCAAGAGCTACCAACTCTTTTTCCGAGGTAACTGGCTTCAGCAGAGCGCAGATACC
AAATACTGTTCTTCTAGTGTAGCCGTAGTTAGGCCACCACTTCAAGAACTCTGTAGCACCGCCTACATAC
CTCGCTCTGCTAATCCTGTTACCAGTGGCTGCTGCCAGTGGCGATAAGTCGTGTCTTACCGGGTTGGACT
CAAGACGATAGTTACCGGATAAGGCGCAGCGGTCGGGCTGAACGGGGGGTTCGTGCACACAGCCCAGCTT
GGAGCGAACGACCTACACCGAACTGAGATACCTACAGCGTGAGCTATGAGAAAGCGCCACGCTTCCCGAA
GGGAGAAAGGCGGACAGGTATCCGGTAAGCGGCAGGGTCGGAACAGGAGAGCGCACGAGGGAGCTTCCAG
GGGGAAACGCCTGGTATCTTTATAGTCCTGTCGGGTTTCGCCACCTCTGACTTGAGCATCGATTTTTGTG
ATGCTCGTCAGGGGGGCGGAGCCTATGGAAAAACGCCAGCAACGCAGAAAGGCCCACCCGAAGGTGAGCC
AGGTGATTACATTTGGGCCCTCATTACCAATGCTTAATCAGTGAGGCACCTATCTCAGCGATCTGTCTAT
TTCGTTCATCCATAGTTGCCTGACTCCCCGTCGTGTAGATAACTACGATGCGGGAGGGCTTACCATCTGG
CCCCAGTGCTGCAATGATACCGCGAGAACCACGCTCACCGGCTCCAGATTTATCAGCAATAAACCAGCCA
GCCGGGAGGGCCGAGCGCAGAAGTGATCCTGCAACTTTATCCGCCTCCATCCAGTCTATTAATTGTTGCC
GGGAAGCTAGAGTAAGTAGTTCGCCAGTTAATAGTTTGCGCAACGTTGTTGCCATTGCTACAGGCATCGT
GGTGTCACGCTCGTCGTTTGGTATGGCTTCATTCAGCTCCGGTTCCCAACGATCAAGGCGAGTTACATGA
TCCCCCATGTTGTGCAAAAAAGCGGTTAGCTCCTTCGGTCCTCCGATCGTTGCCAGAAGTAAGTTGGCCG
CAGTGTTATCACTCATGGTTATGGCAGCACTGCATAATTCTCTTACTGTCATGCCATCCGTGAGATGCTT
TTCTGTGACTGGTGAGTACTCAACCAAGTCATTCTGAGAATAGTGTATGCGGCGACCGAGTTGCTCTTGC
CCGGCGTCAATACGGGATAATACCGCGCCACATAGCAGAACTTTAAAAGTGCTCATCATTGGAAAACGTT
CTTCGGGGCGTAAACTCTCAAGGATCTTACCGCTGTTGAGATCCAGTTCGATGTAACCCACTCGTGCACC
CAACTGATCTTCAGCATCTTTTACTTTCACCAGCGTTTCTGGGTGAGCAAAAACAGGAAGGCAAAATGCC
GCAAAAAAGGGAATAAGGGCGACACGGAAATGTTGAATACTCATTTTAGCTTCCTTAGCTCCTGAAAATC
TCGATAACTCAAAAAATACGCCCGGTAGTGATCTTATTTCATTATGGTGAAAGTTGGAACCTCTTACGTG
CCGATCAAGTCAAAAGCCTCCGGTCGGAGGCTTTTGA
Features (pLannotate 1.2.2; 16 found; start..end, strand, type, name):
    185..564     +  enhancer       CMV enhancer: human cytomegalovirus immediate early enhancer
    566..841     +  promoter       chicken β-actin promoter: No description available
    867..883     +  promoter       tight TRE promoter (fragment): Tet-responsive promoter PTight, consisting of seven tet operator sequences followed by the minimal CMV promoter
    919..972     +  CDS            (3-F)Tyr-EGFP (fragment): (3-F)Tyr-EGFP is a basic (constitutively fluorescent) green fluorescent protein published in 2004, derived from Aequorea victoria.
   1000..1350    +  CDS            CALMA_ARBPU (fragment): Experimental evidence at protein level: Swiss-Prot protein existence level 1. Calmodulin mediates the control of a large number of enzymes, ion channels and other proteins by Ca(2+). Among the enzymes to be stimulated by the calmodulin-Ca(2+) complex are a number of protein kinases and phosphatases. From Arbacia punctulata (Punctuate sea urchin).
   1555..1608    +  CDS            Superfolder GFP (fragment): Superfolder GFP is a basic (constitutively fluorescent) green fluorescent protein published in 2005, derived from Aequorea victoria. It is reported to be a very rapidly-maturing weak dimer.
   1649..2235    +  misc_feature   IRES2: internal ribosome entry site (IRES) of the encephalomyocarditis virus (EMCV)
   2245..2949    +  CDS            mCherry: mCherry is a basic (constitutively fluorescent) red fluorescent protein published in 2004, derived from Discosoma sp.. It is reported to be a very rapidly-maturing monomer with low acid sensitivity.
   3022..3603    +  CDS            Trp-less GFP (fragment): Trp-less GFP is a fluorescent protein published in 2012, derived from Aequorea victoria.
   3634..3839    +  polyA_signal   PGK poly(A) signal (fragment): mouse phosphoglycerate kinase 1 polyadenylation signal
   4013..4042    +  terminator     T3Te terminator: phage T3 early transcription terminator
   4064..4651    +  rep_origin     ori: high-copy-number ColE1/pMB1/pBR322/pUC origin of replication
   4663..4690    -  terminator     T7Te terminator: phage T7 early transcription terminator
   4714..5574    -  CDS            AmpR: β-lactamase; bla; confers resistance to ampicillin, carbenicillin, and related antibiotics
   5575..5677    -  promoter       cat promoter: promoter of the E. coli cat gene encoding chloramphenicol acetyltransferase
   5678..2       -  terminator     tonB terminator (across the origin): bidirectional E. coli tonB-P14 transcription terminator
