[The description below was written by a language model from this plasmid's Addgene catalogue record and pLannotate feature annotations shown in this document.]
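Description:
pRDAX-484 GFP[1] L9 Stuffer/Intein4 L10 GFP[2] IRES mCherry GFP(1-9) is a custom-built, 5.7 kb mammalian expression plasmid intended as an assay vector for protein–protein interactions by bimolecular or tripartite fluorescence complementation (BiFC/TriFC). It is maintained in E. coli at high copy through a ColE1/pUC-type origin. Selection is by ampicillin, with the β-lactamase gene annotated as driven by a cat promoter. The bacterial module is insulated by short phage T3Te and T7Te terminators and a tonB terminator.

A CMV enhancer joined to the chicken β-actin promoter (a CAG-type arrangement) drives the mammalian transcription unit, which ends at a fragment of the mouse PGK polyadenylation signal. A very short hit to a Tet-responsive promoter follows the promoter and is probably just a minimal-promoter remnant. The first cistron contains two very short GFP-derived fragments of about 54 nt each, matching the GFP[1] and GFP[2] pieces in the name. They flank an intervening region that the name describes as linker L9, a stuffer/Intein4 segment and linker L10. Part of this region is annotated as a calmodulin-like fragment. The record does not explain its role, and the intein itself was not annotated. Downstream, an EMCV IRES allows translation of mCherry, followed by a larger GFP fragment of about 580 nt that corresponds to GFP(1-9). How mCherry and GFP(1-9) are joined or separated is not annotated.

In tripartite split-GFP designs, two small tags fused to candidate partners complement the large detector fragment only when the partners are brought together, and green fluorescence is then restored. mCherry would mark and normalise for transfected cells. The stuffer is presumably replaced by test sequences, but the cloning sites are not recorded. The catalogue lists the insert species as mouse, whereas the annotated GFP parts derive from Aequorea victoria.
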