Addgene plasmid #130167: pRDAX-484 GFP[1] L9 Stuffer/Intein4 L10 GFP[2] IRES mCherry GFP(1-9)
Purpose: PPI (BiFC/TriFC) assay vector
Depositing lab: Gary Lewin. Depositing organization: Max-Delbrueck-Centrum fuer Molekulare Medizin (MDC).
Backbone
  Vector backbone: custom built
  Vector type: Mammalian Expression
Growth in bacteria
  Bacterial resistance: Ampicillin, 100 μg/mL
  Growth temperature: 37°C
  Growth strain: DH5alpha
  Copy number: High Copy
Gene/Insert
  Gene/Insert name: GFP
  Species: M. musculus (mouse)
  Cloning method: Restriction Enzyme; 5′ cloning site unknown (unknown if destroyed); 3′ cloning site unknown (unknown if destroyed)
Terms and licenses: Academic/Nonprofit Terms; Industry Terms: Not Available to Industry
How to cite: pRDAX-484 GFP[1] L9 Stuffer/Intein4 L10 GFP[2] IRES mCherry GFP(1-9) was a gift from Gary Lewin (Addgene plasmid # 130167 ; http://n2t.net/addgene:130167 ; RRID:Addgene_130167)
